>Addgene plasmid #248554 | pLenti-gRNAY-2 | addgene full sequence | sequence record 493029 | Addgene NGS Result
CCTTCTGATGTTTCTAACAGGCCAGGATTAACTGCGAATCGTTCTAGCTCCCTGCTTGCCCATACTATAT
GTTTTAATTTATATTTTTTCTTTCCCCCTGGCCTTAACCGAATTTTTTCCCATCGCGATCTAATTCTCCC
CCGCTTAATACTGACGCTCTCGCACCCATCTCTCTCCTTCTAGCCTCCGCTAGTCAAAATTTTTGGCGTA
CTCACCAGTCGCCGCCCCTCGCCTCTTGCCGTGCGCGCTTCAGCAAGCCGAGTCCTGCGTCGAGAGAGCT
CCTCTGGTTTCCCTTTCGCTTTCAAGTCCCTGTTCGGGCGCCACTGCTAGAGATTTTCCACACTGACTAA
AAGGGTCTGAGGGATCTCTAGTTACCAGAGTCACACAACAGACGGGCACACACTACTTGAAGCACTCAAG
GCAAGCTTTATTGAGGCTTAAGCAGTGGGTTCCCTAGTTAGCCAGAGAGCTCCCAGGCTCAGATCTGGTC
TAACCAGAGAGACCCGTTTATGTATCGAGCTAGGCACTTAAATACAATATCTCTGCAATGCGGCAATTCA
GTGGTTCGTCCAATCCATGTCAGACCCGTCTGTTGCCTTCCTAATAAGGCACGATCGTACCACCTTACTT
CCACCAATCGGCATGCACGGTGCTTTTTCTCTCCTTGTAAGGCATGTTGCTAACTCATCGTTACCATGTT
GCAAGACTACAAGAGTATTGCATAAGACTACATTAAGCTTGCAGCTCCAGCTTTTGTTCCCTTTAGTGAG
GGTTAATTGCGCGCTTGGCGTAATCATGGTCATAGCTGTTTCCTGTGTGAAATTGTTATCCGCTCACAAT
TCCACACAACATACGAGCCGGAAGCATAAAGTGTAAAGCCTGGGGTGCCTAATGAGTGAGCTAACTCACA
TTAATTGCGTTGCGCTCACTGCCCGCTTTCCAGTCGGGAAACCTGTCGTGCCAGCTGCATTAATGAATCG
GCCAACGCGCGGGGAGAGGCGGTTTGCGTATTGGGCGCTCTTCCGCTTCCTCGCTCACTGACTCGCTGCG
CTCGGTCGTTCGGCTGCGGCGAGCGGTATCAGCTCACTCAAAGGCGGTAATACGGTTATCCACAGAATCA
GGGGATAACGCAGGAAAGAACATGTGAGCAAAAGGCCAGCAAAAGGCCAGGAACCGTAAAAAGGCCGCGT
TGCTGGCGTTTTTCCATAGGCTCCGCCCCCCTGACGAGCATCACAAAAATCGACGCTCAAGTCAGAGGTG
GCGAAACCCGACAGGACTATAAAGATACCAGGCGTTTCCCCCTGGAAGCTCCCTCGTGCGCTCTCCTGTT
CCGACCCTGCCGCTTACCGGATACCTGTCCGCCTTTCTCCCTTCGGGAAGCGTGGCGCTTTCTCATAGCT
CACGCTGTAGGTATCTCAGTTCGGTGTAGGTCGTTCGCTCCAAGCTGGGCTGTGTGCACGAACCCCCCGT
TCAGCCCGACCGCTGCGCCTTATCCGGTAACTATCGTCTTGAGTCCAACCCGGTAAGACACGACTTATCG
CCACTGGCAGCAGCCACTGGTAACAGGATTAGCAGAGCGAGGTATGTAGGCGGTGCTACAGAGTTCTTGA
AGTGGTGGCCTAACTACGGCTACACTAGAAGAACAGTATTTGGTATCTGCGCTCTGCTGAAGCCAGTTAC
CTTCGGAAAAAGAGTTGGTAGCTCTTGATCCGGCAAACAAACCACCGCTGGTAGCGGTGGTTTTTTTGTT
TGCAAGCAGCAGATTACGCGCAGAAAAAAAGGATCTCAAGAAGATCCTTTGATCTTTTCTACGGGGTCTG
ACGCTCAGTGGAACGAAAACTCACGTTAAGGGATTTTGGTCATGAGATTATCAAAAAGGATCTTCACCTA
GATCCTTTTAAATTAAAAATGAAGTTTTAAATCAATCTAAAGTATATATGAGTAAACTTGGTCTGACAGT
TACCAATGCTTAATCAGTGAGGCACCTATCTCAGCGATCTGTCTATTTCGTTCATCCATAGTTGCCTGAC
TCCCCGTCGTGTAGATAACTACGATACGGGAGGGCTTACCATCTGGCCCCAGTGCTGCAATGATACCGCG
AGACCCACGCTCACCGGCTCCAGATTTATCAGCAATAAACCAGCCAGCCGGAAGGGCCGAGCGCAGAAGT
GGTCCTGCAACTTTATCCGCCTCCATCCAGTCTATTAATTGTTGCCGGGAAGCTAGAGTAAGTAGTTCGC
CAGTTAATAGTTTGCGCAACGTTGTTGCCATTGCTACAGGCATCGTGGTGTCACGCTCGTCGTTTGGTAT
GGCTTCATTCAGCTCCGGTTCCCAACGATCAAGGCGAGTTACATGATCCCCCATGTTGTGCAAAAAAGCG
GTTAGCTCCTTCGGTCCTCCGATCGTTGTCAGAAGTAAGTTGGCCGCAGTGTTATCACTCATGGTTATGG
CAGCACTGCATAATTCTCTTACTGTCATGCCATCCGTAAGATGCTTTTCTGTGACTGGTGAGTACTCAAC
CAAGTCATTCTGAGAATAGTGTATGCGGCGACCGAGTTGCTCTTGCCCGGCGTCAATACGGGATAATACC
GCGCCACATAGCAGAACTTTAAAAGTGCTCATCATTGGAAAACGTTCTTCGGGGCGAAAACTCTCAAGGA
TCTTACCGCTGTTGAGATCCAGTTCGATGTAACCCACTCGTGCACCCAACTGATCTTCAGCATCTTTTAC
TTTCACCAGCGTTTCTGGGTGAGCAAAAACAGGAAGGCAAAATGCCGCAAAAAAGGGAATAAGGGCGACA
CGGAAATGTTGAATACTCATACTCTTCCTTTTTCAATATTATTGAAGCATTTATCAGGGTTATTGTCTCA
TGAGCGGATACATATTTGAATGTATTTAGAAAAATAAACAAATAGGGGTTCCGCGCACATTTCCCCGAAA
AGTGCCACCTAAATTGTAAGCGTTAATATTTTGTTAAAATTCGCGTTAAATTTTTGTTAAATCAGCTCAT
TTTTTAACCAATAGGCCGAAATCGGCAAAATCCCTTATAAATCAAAAGAATAGACCGAGATAGGGT
[37 nt withheld, positions 3077-3113]
AAAGAACGTGGACTCCAACGTCAAAGG
[49 nt withheld, positions 3141-3189]
T
[91 nt withheld, positions 3191-3281]
G
[124 nt withheld, positions 3283-3406]
CCCATTCGCCATTCAGGCTGCGCAACTGTTGGGAAGGGCGATCGGTGCGGGCCTCTTCGCTATTACGCCA
GCTGGCGAAAGGGGGATGTGCTGCAAGGCGATTAAGTTGGGTAACGCCAGGGTTTTCCCAGTCACGACGT
TGTAAAACGACGGCCAGTGAGCGCGCGTAATACGACTCACTATAGGGCGAATTGGGTACGTCCCTAGGCC
TCCAAAAAAGCCTCCTCACTACTTCTGGAATAGCTCAGAGGCCGAGGCGGCCTCGGCCTCTGCATAAATA
AAAAAAATTAGTCAGCCATGGGGCGGAGAATGGGCGGAACTGGGCGGAGTTAGGGGCGGGATGGGCGGAG
TTAGGGGCGGGATAGCTAGAGCCAGACATGATAAGATACATTGATGAGTTTGGACAAACCACAACTAGAA
TGCAGTGAAAAAAATGCTTTATTTGTGAAATTTGTGATGCTATTGCTTTATTTGTAACCATTATAAGCTG
CAATAAACAAGTTCCTCTCACTCTCTGATATTCATTTCTTTGCAAGTTATAAATACTGAATAATAAGATG
ACATGAACTACTATACGTACTGCTAGAGATTTTCCACACTGACTAAAAGGGTCTGAGGGATCTCTAGTTA
CCAGAGTCACACAACAGACGGGCACACACTACTTGAAGCACTCAAGGCAAGCTTTATTGAGGCTTAAGCA
GTGGGTTCCCTAGTTAGCCAGAGAGCTCCCAGGCTCAGATCTGGTCTAACCAGAGAGACCCAGTACAAGC
AAAAAGCAGATCTTGTCTTCGTTGGGAGTGAATTAGCCCTTCCAGTCCCCCCTTTTCTTTTAAAAAGTGG
CTAAGATCTACAGCTGCCTTGTAAGTCATTGGTCTTAAAGTCGACGCGGGGAGGCGGCCCAAAGGGAGAT
CCGACTCGTCTGAGGGCGAAGGCGAAGACGCGGAAGAGGCCGCAGAGCCGGCAGCAGGCCGCGGGAAGGA
AGGTCCGCTGGATTGAGGGCCGAAGGGACGTAGCAGAAGGACGTCCCGCGCAGAATCCAGGTGGCAACAC
AGGCGAGCAGCCAAGGAAAGGACGATGATTTCCCCGACAACACCACGGAATTGTCAGTGCCCAACAGCCG
AGCCCCTGTCCAGCAGCGGGCAAGGCAGGCGGCGATGAGTTCCGCCGTGGCAATAGGGAGGGGGAAAGCG
AAAGTCCCGGAAAGGAGCTGACAGGTGGTGGCAATGCCCCAACCAGTGGGGGTTGCGTCAGCAAACACAG
TGCACACCACGCCACGTTGCCTGACAACGGGCCACAACTCCTCATAAAGAGACAGCAACCAGGATTTATA
CAAGGAGGAGAAAATGAAAGCCATACGGGAAGCAATAGCATGATACAAAGGCATTAAAGCAGCGTATCCA
CATAGCGTAAAAGGAGCAACATAGTTAAGAATACCAGTCAATCTTTCACAAATTTTGTAATCCAGAGGTT
GATTGTCGACTTAACGCGTTCAGGCACCGGGCTTGCGGGTCATGCACCAGGTGCGCGGTCCTTCGGGCAC
CTCGACGTCGGCGGTGACGGTGAAGCCGAGCCGCTCGTAGAAGGGGAGGTTGCGGGGCGCGGAGGTCTCC
AGGAAGGCGGGCACCCCGGCGCGCTCGGCCGCCTCCACTCCGGGGAGCACGACGGCGCTGCCCAGACCCT
TGCCCTGGTGGTCGGGCGAGACTCCGACGGTGGCCAGGAACCACGCGGGCTCCTTGGGCCGGTGCGGCGC
CAGGAGGCCTTCCATCTGTTGCTGCGCGGCCAGCCGGGAACCGCTCAACTCGGCCATGCGCGGGCCGATC
TCGGCGAACACCGCCCCCGCTTCGACGCTCTCCGGCGTGGTCCAGACCGCCACGGCGGCGCCGTCGTCCG
CGACCCACACCTTGCCGATGTCGAGCCCGACGCGCGTGAGGAAGAGTTCTTGCAGCTCGGTGACCCGCTC
GATGTGGCGGTCCGGATCGACGGTGTGGCGCGTGGCGGGGTAGTCGGCGAACGCGGCGGCGAGGGTGCGT
ACGGCCCTGGGGACGTCGTCGCGGGTGGCGAGGCGCACCGTGGGCTTGTACTCGGTCATGGTGGCCGTAC
GTCACGACACCTGAAATGGAAGAAAAAAACTTTGAACCACTGTCTGAGGCTTGAGAATGAACCAAGATCC
AAACTCAAAAAGGGCAAATTCCAAGGAGAATTACATCAAGTGCCAAGCTGGCCTAACTTCAGTCTCCACC
CACTCAGTGTGGGGAAACTCCATCGCATAAAACCCCTCCCCCCAACCTAAAGACGACGTACTCCAAAAGC
TCGAGAACTAATCGAGGTGCCTGGACGGCGCCCGGTACTCCGTGGAGTCACATGAAGCGACGGCTGAGGA
CGGAAAGGCCCTTTTCCTTTGTGTGGGTGACTCACCCGCCCGCTCTCCCGAGCGCCGCGTCCTCCATTTT
GAGCTCCCTGCAGCAGGGCCGGGAAGCGGCCATCTTTCCGCTCACGCAACTGGTGCCGACCGGGCCAGCC
TTGCCGCCCAGGGCGGGGCGATACACGGCGGCGCGAGGCCAGGCACCAGAGCAGGCCGGCCAGCTTGAGA
CTACCCCCGTCCGATTCTCGGTGGCCGCGCTCGCAGGCCCCGCCTCGCCGAACATGTGCGCTGGGACGCA
CGGGCCCCGTCGCCGCCCGCGGCCCCAAAAACCGAAATACCAGTGTGCAGATCTTGGCCCGCATTTACAA
GACTATCTTGCCAGAAAAAAAGCGTCGCAGCAGGTCATCAAAAATTTTAAATGGCTAGAGACTTATCGAA
AGCAGCGAGACAGGCGCGAAGGTGCCACCAGATTCGCACGCGGCGGCCCCAGCGCCCAGGCCAGGCCTCA
ACTCAAGCACGAGGCGAAGGGGCTCCTTAAGCGCAAGGCCTCGAACTCTCCCACCCACTTCCAACCCGAA
GCTCGGGATCAAGAATCACGTACTGCAGCCAGGTGGAAGTAATTCAAGGCACGCAAGGGCCATAACCCGT
AAAGAGGCCAGGCCCGCGGGAACCACACACGGCACTTACCTGTGTTCTGGCGGCAAACCCGTTGCGAAAA
AGAACGTTCACGGCGACTACTGCACTTATATACGGTTCTCCCCCACCCTCGGGAAAAAGGCGGAGCCAGT
ACACGACATCACTTTCCCAGTTTACCCCGCGCCACCTTCTCTAGGCACCGGATCAATTGCCGACCCCTCC
CCCCAACTTCTCGGGGACTGTGGGCGATGTGCGCTCTGCCCACTGACGGGCACCGGAGCCAATTCCCACT
CCTTTCAAGACCTAGAAGGTCCATTAGCTGCAAAGATTCCTCTCTGTTTAAAACTTTATCCATCTTTGCA
CCCGGGCCCCCTCGAGCCGGCGCCAAAGTGGATCTCTGCTGTCCCTGTAATAAACCCGAAAATTTTGAAT
TTTTGTAATTTGTTTTTGTAATTCTTTAGTTTGTATGTCTGTTGCTATTATGTCTACTATTCTTTCCCCT
GCACTGTACCCCCCAATCCCCCCTTTTCTTTTAAAATTGTGGATGAATACTGCCATTTGTCTCAAGATCT
AGTTACGCCAAGCTTAAAAAAGCACCGACTCGGTGCCACTTTTTCAAGTTGATAACGGACTAGCCTTATT
TAAACTTGCTATGCTGTTTCCAGCATAGCTCTTAAACTAGGCCTCAAAGCACTCCAACGGTGTTTCGTCC
TTTCCACAAGATATATAAAGCCAAGAAATCGAAATACTTTCAAGTTACGGTAAGCATATGATAGTCCATT
TTAAAACATAATTTTAAAACTGCAAACTACCCAAGAAATTATTACTTTCTACGTCACGTATTTTGTACTA
ATATCTTTGTGTTTACAGTCAAATTAATTCTAATTATCTCTCTAACAGCCTTGTATCGTATATGCAAATA
TGAAGGAATCATGGGAAATAGGCCCTCTCTGGGTCCCCTCGGGGTTGGGAGGTGGGTCTGAAACGATAAT
GGTGAATATCCCTGCCTAACTCTATTCACTATAGAAAGTACAGCAAAAACTATTCTTAAACCTACCAAGC
CTCCTACTATCATTATGAATAATTTTATATACCACAGCCAATTTGTTATGTTAAACCAATTCCACAAACT
TGCCCATTTATCTAATTCCAATAATTCTTGTTCATTCTTTTCTTGCTGGTTTTGCGATTCTTCAATTAAG
GAGTGTATTAAGCTTGTGTAATTGTTAATTTCTCTGTCCCACTCCATCCAGGTCGTGTGATTCCAAATCT
GTTCCAGAGATTTATTACTCCAACTAGCATTCCAAGGCACAGCAGTGGTGCAAATGAGTTTTCCAGAGCA
ACCCCAAATCCCCAGGAGCTGTTGATCCTTTAGGTATCTTTCCACAGCCAGGATTCTTGCCTGGAGCTGC
TTGATGCCCCAGACTGTGAGTTGCAACAGATGCTGTTGCGCCTCAATAGCCCTCAGCAAATTGTTCTGCT
GCTGCACTATACCAGACAATAATTGTCTGGCCTGTACCGTCAGCGTCATTGACGCTGCGCCCATAGTGCT
TCCTGCTGCTCCCAAGAACCCAAGGAACAAAGCTCCTATTCCCACTGCTCTTTTTTCTCTCTGCACCACT
CTTCTCTTTGCCTTGGTGGGTGCTACTCCTAATGGTTCAATTTTTACTACTTTATATTTATATAATTCAC
TTCTCCAATTGTCCCTCATATCTCCTCCTCCAGGTCTGAAGATCAGCGGCCGCTTGCTGTGCGGTGGTCT
TACTTTTGTTTTGCTCTTCCTCTATCTTGTCTAAAGCTTCCTTGGTGTCTTTTATCTCTATCCTTTGATG
CACACAATAGAGGGTTGCTACTGTATTATATAATGATCTAAGTTCTTCTGATCCTGTCTGAAGGGATGGT
TGTAGCTGTCCCAGTATTTGTCTACAG
Features (pLannotate 1.2.2; 29 found; start..end, strand, type, name):
    153..278     -  misc_feature   HIV-1 Ψ: packaging signal of human immunodeficiency virus type 1
    325..505     -  LTR            5' LTR (truncated): truncated 5' long terminal repeat (LTR) from HIV-1
    506..732     -  promoter       RSV promoter: Rous sarcoma virus enhancer/promoter
    760..778     -  promoter       T3 promoter: promoter for bacteriophage T3 RNA polymerase
    823..839     -  protein_bind   lac operator: The lac repressor binds to the lac operator to inhibit transcription in E. coli. This inhibition can be relieved by adding lactose or isopropyl-β-D-thiogalactopyranoside (IPTG). lac repressor encoded by lacI
    847..877     -  promoter       lac promoter: promoter for the E. coli lac operon
    892..913     -  protein_bind   CAP binding site: CAP binding activates transcription in the presence of cAMP. E. coli catabolite activator protein
    926..1018    -  CDS            lacI (fragment): lac repressor; lacI; The lac repressor binds to the lac operator to inhibit transcription in E. coli. This inhibition can be relieved by adding lactose or isopropyl-β-D-thiogalactopyranoside (IPTG).
   1201..1789    -  rep_origin     ori: high-copy-number ColE1/pMB1/pBR322/pUC origin of replication
   1960..2820    -  CDS            AmpR: β-lactamase; bla; confers resistance to ampicillin, carbenicillin, and related antibiotics
   2821..2925    -  promoter       AmpR promoter: bla
   2978..3406    -  rep_origin     f1 ori (sequence partly withheld): f1 bacteriophage origin of replication; arrow indicates direction of (+) strand synthesis
   3411..3566    -  CDS            lacZα (fragment): LacZα fragment of β-galactosidase; lacZ fragment
   3574..3592    +  promoter       T7 promoter: promoter for bacteriophage T7 RNA polymerase
   3613..3748    -  rep_origin     SV40 ori: SV40 origin of replication
   3788..3909    -  polyA_signal   SV40 poly(A) signal: SV40 polyadenylation signal
   3987..4220    -  LTR            3' LTR (ΔU3): self-inactivating 3' long terminal repeat (LTR) from HIV-1
   4222..4241    -  misc_feature   cPPT/CTS (fragment): central polypurine tract and central termination sequence of HIV-1
   4292..4880    -  misc_feature   WPRE: woodchuck hepatitis virus posttranscriptional regulatory element
   4896..5495    -  CDS            PuroR (fragment): puromycin N-acetyltransferase; pac from Streptomyces; confers resistance to puromycin
   5517..6455    -  intron         EF-1α intron A: intron upstream of the start codon of human EF-1α
   6456..6667    -  promoter       EF-1α core promoter: core promoter for human elongation factor EF-1α
   6693..6759    -  CDS            small t antigen (fragment): SV40 (simian virus 40) small t antigen
   6825..6942    -  misc_feature   cPPT/CTS: central polypurine tract and central termination sequence of HIV-1
   6998..7065    -  misc_RNA       tracrRNA (fragment): trans-activating CRISPR RNA for the Streptococcus pyogenes CRISPR/Cas9 system
   7113..7353    -  promoter       U6 promoter: RNA polymerase III promoter for human U6 snRNA
   7357..7383    -  CDS            Rev (fragment): human immunodeficiency virus 1 (HIV-1) Rev protein; rev; enhances nuclear export of unspliced and incompletely spliced viral mRNAs
   7760..7993    -  misc_feature   RRE: The Rev response element (RRE) of HIV-1 allows for Rev-dependent mRNA export from the nucleus to the cytoplasm.
   8139..169     -  CDS            HIV-1 gag (fragment) (across the origin): gag protein from human immunodeficiency virus 1; gag
