[The description below was written by a language model from this plasmid's Addgene catalogue record and pLannotate feature annotations shown in this document.]
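Description:
pLenti-gRNAY-2 is a lentiviral single-guide RNA expression plasmid built on the pLentiGuide-Puro-FE backbone, listed as a mammalian expression and CRISPR vector. It is one of the reagents from KaryoCreate, a CRISPR-based approach for studying chromosome-specific aneuploidy by targeting human centromeres. The name suggests a guide directed at the Y chromosome centromere, although the record states only that the insert is a human-targeting gRNA called gRNAY-2, introduced by Gibson cloning. In bacteria the plasmid replicates from a high-copy ColE1/pUC-type origin and is selected with ampicillin through the β-lactamase gene. An f1 origin and remnants of lac and lacZα sequences are also carried over from the parental cloning vector.

The transfer cassette follows a third-generation, self-inactivating design. An RSV promoter fused to a truncated HIV-1 5' LTR drives genomic RNA production in packaging cells. It is followed by the Ψ packaging signal with a gag fragment, the Rev response element for nuclear export, a cPPT/CTS to aid nuclear import, a WPRE to enhance transcript expression, and a ΔU3 3' LTR that inactivates the viral promoter after integration. An SV40 poly(A) signal and SV40 origin lie downstream.

Within this frame, the human U6 RNA polymerase III promoter transcribes the guide spacer joined to a Streptococcus pyogenes Cas9 scaffold, which is annotated only as a tracrRNA fragment. This partial match may reflect a modified scaffold, as the "FE" in the backbone name hints, but the record does not say so. A separate EF-1α promoter with its intron A drives puromycin N-acetyltransferase, allowing selection of transduced cells. The plasmid encodes no Cas9, so a Cas9-derived protein must be supplied separately.
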