Addgene plasmid #248554: pLenti-gRNAY-2
Purpose: A CRISPR-based technology to study chromosome-specific aneuploidy by targeting human centromeres
Depositing lab: Teresa Davoli. Depositing organization: NYU Grossman School of Medicine. Publication: KaryoCreate: A CRISPR-based technology to study chromosome-specific aneuploidy by targeting human centromeres. Bosco N, Goldberg A, Zhao X, Mays JC, Cheng P, Johnson AF, Bianchi JJ, Toscani C, Di Tommaso E, Katsnelson L, Annuar D, Mei S, Faitelson RE, Pesselev IY, Mohamed KS, Mermerian A, Camacho-Hernandez EM, Gionco CA, Manikas J, Tseng YS, Sun Z, Fani S, Keegan S, Lippman SM, Fenyo D, Giunta S, Santaguida S, Davoli T. Cell. 2023 Apr 27;186(9):1985-2001.e19. doi: 10.1016/j.cell.2023.03.029. Epub 2023 Apr 18. PubMed 37075754.
Backbone
  Vector backbone: pLentiGuide-Puro-FE
  Vector type: Mammalian Expression, CRISPR
Growth in bacteria
  Bacterial resistance: Ampicillin, 100 μg/mL
  Growth temperature: 30°C
  Growth strain: NEB Stable
  Copy number: High Copy
Gene/Insert
  Gene/Insert name: gRNAY-2
  gRNA/shRNA sequence: TTGGAGTGCTTTGAGGCCTA
  Species: H. sapiens (human)
  Promoter: U6
  Cloning method: Gibson Cloning
Terms and licenses: Academic/Nonprofit Terms; Industry Terms: Not Available to Industry
How to cite: pLenti-gRNAY-2 was a gift from Teresa Davoli (Addgene plasmid # 248554 ; http://n2t.net/addgene:248554 ; RRID:Addgene_248554)
